Addgene plasmid #37149: pDR123
Depositing lab: Dale Ramsden. Depositing organization: University of North Carolina at Chapel Hill.
Backbone
  Vector backbone: pFASTBAC1
  Backbone manufacturer: Invitrogen
  Backbone size w/o insert (bp): 4776
  Total vector size (bp): 11751
  Vector type: Insect Expression
Growth in bacteria
  Bacterial resistance: Ampicillin, 100 μg/mL
  Growth temperature: 37°C
  Growth strain: DH5alpha
  Copy number: Unknown
Gene/Insert
  Gene/Insert name: XRCC5 (alt name: Ku80)
  Species: H. sapiens (human)
  Insert size (bp): 2199
  Entrez Gene: XRCC5 (a.k.a. KARP-1, KARP1, KU80, KUB2, Ku86, NFIV)
  Cloning method: Restriction Enzyme; 5′ cloning site SnaBI (not destroyed); 3′ cloning site XhoI (not destroyed)
  Sequencing primers: 5′ Polyhedrin-fwd; 3′ SV40pA-R
Resource information
  A portion of this plasmid was derived from a plasmid made by: Wesley Reeves
Terms and licenses: Academic/Nonprofit Terms; Industry Terms: Not Available to Industry
How to cite: pDR123 was a gift from Dale Ramsden (Addgene plasmid # 37149 ; http://n2t.net/addgene:37149 ; RRID:Addgene_37149)
