[The description below was written by a language model from this plasmid's Addgene catalogue record and the feature table of its GenBank file.]
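Description:
pDR123 is a baculovirus transfer (donor) plasmid for insect-cell expression, built on the Invitrogen pFASTBAC1 backbone and carrying the human XRCC5 gene, which encodes Ku80 (also called Ku86). The roughly 2.2 kb insert was placed between SnaBI and XhoI sites, both of which remain intact. The listed sequencing primers, reading in from the polyhedrin promoter and back from the SV40 polyadenylation signal, are consistent with the standard pFASTBAC1 arrangement in which the strong late polyhedrin promoter drives the cloned open reading frame. The plasmid is maintained in standard E. coli cloning strains under ampicillin selection; its copy number is not recorded. No epitope or purification tag is mentioned in the record.

In general use, pFASTBAC-type vectors are not expressed directly. Their expression cassette is transposed into a baculovirus shuttle genome (bacmid) in a specialised E. coli host, and the recombinant bacmid is then used to generate virus that infects insect cells for protein production. Ku80 pairs with Ku70 to form the Ku heterodimer, the DNA-end-binding factor of non-homologous end joining, and the sequence record's title, "NHEJ", fits a purpose of producing recombinant Ku for studies of that repair pathway, although the record does not spell this out.

Two caveats apply. The stated total size of about 11.75 kb considerably exceeds the sum of the listed backbone (about 4.8 kb) and insert, and the record does not explain what accounts for the difference. The sequence file held for this plasmid covers only 937 bp and carries no annotated features, so the promoter, terminator and marker elements cannot be confirmed from it.
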