LOCUS       Exported 937 bp ds-DNA linear SYN 07-JUN-2021
DEFINITION  synthetic linear DNA
ACCESSION   .
VERSION     .
KEYWORDS    pDR123
SOURCE      synthetic DNA construct
  ORGANISM  synthetic DNA construct
REFERENCE   1 (bases 1 to 937)
  TITLE     NHEJ
  JOURNAL   Unpublished
REFERENCE   2 (bases 1 to 937)
  AUTHORS   .
  TITLE     Direct Submission
  JOURNAL   Exported Jun 7, 2021 from SnapGene Server 1.1.58
            http://www.snapgene.com
FEATURES             Location/Qualifiers
     source          1..937
                     /organism="synthetic DNA construct"
                     /mol_type="other DNA"
ORIGIN
        1 ctgcataaca gttacaacaa caattgcatt cattttatgt ttcaggttca gggggaggtg
       61 tgggaggttt tttaaagcaa gtaaaacctc tacaaatgtg gtatggctga ttatgatcct
      121 ctagtacttc tcgacaagct tggtaccgca tgcctcgaga ctgcaggctc tagactatat
      181 catgtccaat aaatcgtcca catcaccacc ttcttcaaat acagctgctg tgtctccact
      241 tggtttgtct ttgggggcca gaaacttttt ggcttcctca gctgtgacag aacttccaga
      301 ggcttcctct ttggtgatca gagtaattcc atcctggaca acaatttccc agaaatgatt
      361 taattgttta atttccactt tctcttgaag ggctttcagg aagttgttaa agcgctgctc
      421 ttctgaaaac ttaatggctt cttcccggaa ggctcggatg cagtctatgc tcttcataaa
      481 atacggtgtt tcattagtat ccaaaaactg ttcgatgtga tttatgagct ggttactcgc
      541 ttcctcaaag ctggccttct tctgtttcac tagaacacgg aagttttcag caggattcac
      601 acttccaaca gaggtgacac tgccttcagc cagactggag acgctgaagt gggctccccc
      661 ttgctcagtc tttaattttt tagctgtagg tccatcttca tggttgtctt ggaaaatttc
      721 ctgagcagtc acttgatcct ttttcttggc ttcaatcaga ggaaaaaggg tctttatttt
      781 agagagagga atctgacttt ttgttgtcac ctcagcggga ggattcagca tattccaaat
      841 atgctgctga attgggggta gaggctcccg gggatgtaaa gctctgtgca gcagacactg
      901 aaataatctc tgaatcgagg atttggattg gtgacag
//
