>Addgene plasmid #37149 | pDR123 | addgene partial sequence | sequence record 49594 | Polyhedrin-fwd
GTACAGTTTTGTATAAAAAAACCTATAAATATTCCGGATTATTCATACCGTCCCACCATCGGGCGCGGAT
CCCGGTCCGAAGCGCGCGAACAAAATGGTGCGGTCGGGGAATAAGGCAGCTGTTGTGCTGTGTATGGACG
TGGGCTTTACCATGAGTAACTCCATTCCTGGTATAGAATCCCCATTTGAACAAGCAAAGAAGGTGATAAC
CATGTTTGTACAGCGACAGGTGTTTGCTGAGAACAAGGATGAGATTGCTTTAGTCCTGTTTGGTACAGAT
GGCACTGACAATCCCCTTTCTGGTGGGGATCAGTATCAGAACATCACAGTGCACAGACATCTGATGCTAC
CAGATTTTGATTTGCTGGAGGACATTGAAAGCAAAATCCAACCAGGTTCTCAACAGGCTGACTTCCTGGA
TGCACTAATCGTGAGCATGGATGTGATTCAACATGAAACAATAGGAAAGAAGTTTGAGAAGAGGCATATT
GAAATATTCACTGACCTCAGCAGCCGATTCAGCAAAAGTCAGCTGGATATTATAATTCATAGCTTGAAGA
AATGTGACATCTCCCTGCAATTCTTCTTGCCTTTCTCACTTGGCAAGGAAGATGGAAGTGGGGACAGAGG
AGATGGCCCCTTTCGCTTAGGTGGCCATGGGCCTTCCTTTCCACTAAAAGGAATTACCGAACAGCAAAAA
GAAGGTCTTGAGATAGTGAAAATGGTGATGATATCTTTAGAAGGTGAAGATGGGTTGGATGAAATTTATT
CATTCAGTGAGAGTCTGAGAAAACTGTGCGTCTTCAAGAAAATTGAGAGGCATTCCATTCACTGGCCCTG
CCGACTGACCATTGGCTCCAATTTGTCTATAAGGATTGCAGCCTATAAATCGA
